>Addgene plasmid #115361 | pCIneo-NHA-Ago2 | addgene full sequence | sequence record 223065 | Addgene NGS Result
TTGAGATCCTTTTTTTCTGCGCGTAATCTGCTGCTTGCAAACAAAAAAACCACCGCTACCAGCGGTGGTT
TGTTTGCCGGATCAAGAGCTACCAACTCTTTTTCCGAAGGTAACTGGCTTCAGCAGAGCGCAGATACCAA
ATACTGTTCTTCTAGTGTAGCCGTAGTTAGGCCACCACTTCAAGAACTCTGTAGCACCGCCTACATACCT
CGCTCTGCTAATCCTGTTACCAGTGGCTGCTGCCAGTGGCGATAAGTCGTGTCTTACCGGGTTGGACTCA
AGACGATAGTTACCGGATAAGGCGCAGCGGTCGGGCTGAACGGGGGGTTCGTGCACACAGCCCAGCTTGG
AGCGAACGACCTACACCGAACTGAGATACCTACAGCGTGAGCTATGAGAAAGCGCCACGCTTCCCGAAGG
GAGAAAGGCGGACAGGTATCCGGTAAGCGGCAGGGTCGGAACAGGAGAGCGCACGAGGGAGCTTCCAGGG
GGAAACGCCTGGTATCTTTATAGTCCTGTCGGGTTTCGCCACCTCTGACTTGAGCGTCGATTTTTGTGAT
GCTCGTCAGGGGGGCGGAGCCTATGGAAAAACGCCAGCAACGCGGCCTTTTTACGGTTCCTGGCCTTTTG
CTGGCCTTTTGCTCACATGGCTCGACAGATCTTCAATATTGGCCATTAGCCATATTATTCATTGGTTATA
TAGCATAAATCAATATTGGCTATTGGCCATTGCATACGTTGTATCTATATCATAATATGTACATTTATAT
TGGCTCATGTCCAATATGACCGCCATGTTGGCATTGATTATTGACTAGTTATTAATAGTAATCAATTACG
GGGTCATTAGTTCATAGCCCATATATGGAGTTCCGCGTTACATAACTTACGGTAAATGGCCCGCCTGGCT
GACCGCCCAACGACCCCCGCCCATTGACGTCAATAATGACGTATGTTCCCATAGTAACGCCAATAGGGAC
TTTCCATTGACGTCAATGGGTGGAGTATTTACGGTAAACTGCCCACTTGGCAGTACATCAAGTGTATCAT
ATGCCAAGTCCGCCCCCTATTGACGTCAATGACGGTAAATGGCCCGCCTGGCATTATGCCCAGTACATGA
CCTTACGGGACTTTCCTACTTGGCAGTACATCTACGTATTAGTCATCGCTATTACCATGGTGATGCGGTT
TTGGCAGTACACCAATGGGCGTGGATAGCGGTTTGACTCACGGGGATTTCCAAGTCTCCACCCCATTGAC
GTCAATGGGAGTTTGTTTTGGCACCAAAATCAACGGGACTTTCCAAAATGTCGTAACAACTGCGATCGCC
CGCCCCGTTGACGCAAATGGGCGGTAGGCGTGTACGGTGGGAGGTCTATATAAGCAGAGCTCGTTTAGTG
AACCGTCAGATCACTAGAAGCTTTATTGCGGTAGTTTATCACAGTTAAATTGCTAACGCAGTCAGTGCTT
CTGACACAACAGTCTCGAACTTAAGCTGCAGTGACTCTCTTAAGGTAGCCTTGCAGAAGTTGGTCGTGAG
GCACTGGGCAGGTAAGTATCAAGGTTACAAGACAGGTTTAAGGAGACCAATAGAAACTGGGCTTGTCGAG
ACAGAGAAGACTCTTGCGTTTCTGATAGGCACCTATTGGTCTTACTGACATCCACTTTGCCTTTCTCTCC
ACAGGTGTCCACTCCCAGTTCAATTACAGCTCTTAAGGCTAGAGTACTTAATACGACTCACTATAGGCTA
GCCACCATGGACGCACAAACACGACGACGTGAGCGTCGCGCTGAGAAACAAGCTCAATGGAAAGCTGCAA
ACCCACCGCTCGAGGCTGCCCAAGCTTACACCATGGCCTACCCATATGATGTTCCAGATTACGCTTCACT
CGACGCGGATCCCGTCGAATTCACCATGGGAGGGCACCCATTCCAGTGGTGTAACGCACTTGCACCTCCT
GCGCCGCCGCCCCCCATCCAAGGATATGCCTTCAAGCCTCCACCTAGACCCGACTTTGGGACCTCCGGGA
GAACAATCAAATTACAGGCCAATTTCTTCGAAATGGACATCCCCAAAATTGACATCTATCATTATGAATT
GGATATCAAGCCAGAGAAGTGCCCGAGGAGAGTTAACAGGGAAATCGTGGAACACATGGTCCAGCACTTT
AAAACACAGATCTTTGGGGATCGGAAGCCCGTGTTTGACGGCAGGAAGAATCTATACACAGCCATGCCCC
TTCCGATTGGGAGGGACAAGGTGGAGCTGGAGGTCACGCTGCCAGGAGAAGGCAAGGATCGCATCTTCAA
GGTGTCCATCAAGTGGGTGTCCTGCGTGAGCTTGCAGGCGTTACACGATGCACTTTCAGGGCGGCTGCCC
AGCGTCCCTTTTGAGACGATCCAGGCCCTGGACGTGGTCATGAGGCACTTGCCATCCATGAGGTACACCC
CCGTGGGCCGCTCCTTCTTCACCGCGTCCGAAGGCTGCTCTAACCCTCTTGGCGGGGGCCGAGAAGTGTG
GTTTGGCTTCCATCAGTCCGTCCGGCCTTCTCTCTGGAAAATGATGCTGAATATTGATGTGTCAGCAACA
GCGTTTTACAAGGCACAGCCAGTAATCGAGTTTGTTTGTGAAGTTTTGGATTTTAAAAGTATTGAAGAAC
AACAAAAACCTCTGACAGATTCCCAAAGGGTAAAGTTTACCAAAGAAATTAAAGGTCTAAAGGTGGAGAT
AACGCACTGTGGGCAGATGAAGAGGAAGTACCGTGTCTGCAATGTGACCCGGCGGCCCGCCAGTCACCAA
ACATTCCCGCTGCAGCAGGAGAGCGGGCAGACGGTGGAGTGCACGGTGGCCCAGTATTTCAAGGACAGGC
ACAAGTTGGTTCTGCGCTACCCCCACCTCCCATGTTTACAAGTCGGACAGGAGCAGAAACACACCTACCT
TCCCCTGGAGGTCTGTAACATTGTGGCAGGACAAAGATGTATTAAAAAATTAACGGACAATCAGACCTCA
ACCATGATCAGAGCAACTGCTAGGTCGGCGCCCGATCGGCAAGAAGAGATTAGCAAATTGATGCGAAGTG
CAAGTTTCAACACAGATCCATACGTCCGTGAATTTGGAATCATGGTCAAAGATGAGATGACAGACGTGAC
TGGGCGGGTGCTGCAGCCGCCCTCCATCCTCTACGGGGGCAGGAATAAAGCTATTGCGACCCCTGTCCAG
GGCGTCTGGGACATGCGGAAC
[405 nt withheld, positions 3242-3646]
AACAACATCCTGCTGCCCCAGGGCAGGCCGCCGGTGTTCCAGCAGCCCGTCATCTTTCTGGGAGCAGACG
TCACTCACCCCCCCGCCGGGGATGGGAAGAAGCCCTCCATTGCCGCCGTGGTGGGCAGCATGGACGCCCA
CCCCAATCGCTACTGCGCCACCGTGCGCGTGCAGCAGCACCGGCAGGAGATCATACAAGACCTGGCCGCC
ATGGTCCGCGAGCTCCTCATCCAGTTCTACAAGTCCACGCGCTTCAAGCCCACCCGCATCATCTTCTACC
GCGACGGTGTCTCTGAAGGCCAGTTCCAGCAGGTTCTCCACCACGAGTTGCTGGCCATCCGTGAGGCCTG
TATCAAGCTAGAAAAAGACTACCAGCCCGGGATCACCTTCATCGTGGTGCAGAAGAGGCACCACACCCGG
CTCTTCTGCACTGACAAGAACGAGCGGGTTGGGAAAAGTGGAAACATTCCAGCAGGCACGACTGTGGACA
CGAAAATCACCCACCCCACCGAGTTCGACTTCTACCTGTGTAGTCACGCTGGCATCCAGGGGACAAGCAG
GCCTTCGCACTATCACGTCCTCTGGGACGACAATCGTTTCTCCTCTGATGAGCTGCAGATCCTAACCTAC
CAGCTGTGTCACACCTACGTGCGCTGCACACGCTCCGTGTCCATCCCAGCGCCAGCATACTACGCTCACC
TGGTGGCCTTCCGGGCCAGGTACCACCTGGTGGATAAGGAACATGACAGTGCTGAAGGAAGCCATACCTC
TGGGCAGAGTAACGGGCGAGACCACCAAGCACTGGCCAAGGCGGTCCAGGTTCACCAAGACACTCTGCGC
ACCATGTACTTTGCTTGACATGTTTTAGTGTTTAGCGATTGTGTACCGAGTGGGATTCACGAGACCAGCT
ACACTCAGACCAACAGATGGCCAGCCCTTCCGTGACAGCCAGCATCGAACATGAGACGTCATTGATTTTA
TTAGATTCTCCGTTTTCCAGAATGCCTTCCGTCCCAGATTTCAAACTTGGATTTTGAACTGCAGACCTGT
ATGAGAACCCAATGTCATAGGAAATATGGTTTGCTAAAATCTATAAGCTGCTTATTAAAACAGAGTCCCG
TGTGTCCTAAAAATCTCCTAAAACCAGTCTATGAACTCAGGGCTTTAAAACATTTTTAATTTATTTGGTC
ATTCAATTTACTTGTTTTTAATACATGATTCTCTATGAAATTGATGGGCTCAAACTAGCTGTGAATCTTC
TGAGAGTGAAAGCAACACAAAACACAAGTGTGGTTTTAAAGCCTTGAACATTCTGATGTTGTCACTAAAG
TTGATTTCCAGGCGATGCTCGTGTGCCCCTGGCGTGGCTCACCCAAGTTCCTCGACTGAGGGCCGGTGGC
CATGCAGAGGCGTCCGCAGGTGCCGTGTTCTGCCAGCACCGCCCTTCACCCGGCCTGAACTAAGGAGCAG
TGGCAGAAGGTGGGCCCCGTGTGTTTACAGCATTTCCAGGTCCAGAGAGGTTGGCAGACAAGTGCCATTT
TAATAAAAAATGTATTTAAAAAAAAAAAAAAGGGCGGCCGCTTCCCTTTAGTGAGGGTTAATGCTTCGAG
CAGACATGATAAGATACATTGATGAGTTTGGACAAACCACAACTAGAATGCAGTGAAAAAAATGCTTTAT
TTGTGAAATTTGTGATGCTATTGCTTTATTTGTAACCATTATAAGCTGCAATAAACAAGTTAACAACAAC
AATTGCATTCATTTTATGTTTCAGGTTCAGGGGGAGATGTGGGAGGTTTTTTAAAGCAAGTAAAACCTCT
ACAAATGTGGTAAAATCCGATAAGGATCGATCCGGGCTGGCGTAATAGCGAAGAGGCCCGCACCGATCGC
CCTTCCCAACAGTTGCGCAGCCTGAATGGCGAATGG
[124 nt withheld, positions 5573-5696]
C
[91 nt withheld, positions 5698-5788]
A
[49 nt withheld, positions 5790-5838]
CCTTTGACGTTGGAGTCCACGTTCTTT
[37 nt withheld, positions 5866-5902]
ACCCTATCTCGGTCTATTCTTTTGATTTATAAGGGATTTTGCCGATTTCGGCCTATTGGTTAAAAAATGA
GCTGATTTAACAAAAATTTAACGCGAATTTTAACAAAATATTAACGCTTACAATTTCCTGATGCGGTATT
TTCTCCTTACGCATCTGTGCGGTATTTCACACCGCATACGCGGATCTGCGCAGCACCATGGCCTGAAATA
ACCTCTGAAAGAGGAACTTGGTTAGGTACCTTCTGAGGCGGAAAGAACCAGCTGTGGAATGTGTGTCAGT
TAGGGTGTGGAAAGTCCCCAGGCTCCCCAGCAGGCAGAAGTATGCAAAGCATGCATCTCAATTAGTCAGC
AACCAGGTGTGGAAAGTCCCCAGGCTCCCCAGCAGGCAGAAGTATGCAAAGCATGCATCTCAATTAGTCA
GCAACCATAGTCCCGCCCCTAACTCCGCCCATCCCGCCCCTAACTCCGCCCAGTTCCGCCCATTCTCCGC
CCCATGGCTGACTAATTTTTTTTATTTATGCAGAGGCCGAGGCCGCCTCGGCCTCTGAGCTATTCCAGAA
GTAGTGAGGAGGCTTTTTTGGAGGCCTAGGCTTTTGCAAAAAGCTTGATTCTTCTGACACAACAGTCTCG
AACTTAAGGCTAGAGCCACCATGATTGAACAAGATGGATTGCACGCAGGTTCTCCGGCCGCTTGGGTGGA
GAGGCTATTCGGCTATGACTGGGCACAACAGACAATCGGCTGCTCTGATGCCGCCGTGTTCCGGCTGTCA
GCGCAGGGGCGCCCGGTTCTTTTTGTCAAGACCGACCTGTCCGGTGCCCTGAATGAACTGCAGGACGAGG
CAGCGCGGCTATCGTGGCTGGCCACGACGGGCGTTCCTTGCGCAGCTGTGCTCGACGTTGTCACTGAAGC
GGGAAGGGACTGGCTGCTATTGGGCGAAGTGCCGGGGCAGGATCTCCTGTCATCTCACCTTGCTCCTGCC
GAGAAAGTATCCATCATGGCTGATGCAATGCGGCGGCTGCATACGCTTGATCCGGCTACCTGCCCATTCG
ACCACCAAGCGAAACATCGCATCGAGCGAGCACGTACTCGGATGGAAGCCGGTCTTGTCGATCAGGATGA
TCTGGACGAAGAGCATCAGGGGCTCGCGCCAGCCGAACTGTTCGCCAGGCTCAAGGCGCGCATGCCCGAC
GGCGAGGATCTCGTCGTGACCCATGGCGATGCCTGCTTGCCGAATATCATGGTGGAAAATGGCCGCTTTT
CTGGATTCATCGACTGTGGCCGGCTGGGTGTGGCGGACCGCTATCAGGACATAGCGTTGGCTACCCGTGA
TATTGCTGAAGAGCTTGGCGGCGAATGGGCTGACCGCTTCCTCGTGCTTTACGGTATCGCCGCTCCCGAT
TCGCAGCGCATCGCCTTCTATCGCCTTCTTGACGAGTTCTTCTGAGCGGGACTCTGGGGTTCGAAATGAC
CGACCAAGCGACGCCCAACCTGCCATCACGATGGCCGCAATAAAATATCTTTATTTTCATTACATCTGTG
TGTTGGTTTTTTGTGTGAATCGATAGCGATAAGGATCCGCGTATGGTGCACTCTCAGTACAATCTGCTCT
GATGCCGCATAGTTAAGCCAGCCCCGACACCCGCCAACACCCGCTGACGCGCCCTGACGGGCTTGTCTGC
TCCCGGCATCCGCTTACAGACAAGCTGTGACCGTCTCCGGGAGCTGCATGTGTCAGAGGTTTTCACCGTC
ATCACCGAAACGCGCGAGACGAAAGGGCCTCGTGATACGCCTATTTTTATAGGTTAATGTCATGATAATA
ATGGTTTCTTAGACGTCAGGTGGCACTTTTCGGGGAAATGTGCGCGGAACCCCTATTTGTTTATTTTTCT
AAATACATTCAAATATGTATCCGCTCATGAGACAATAACCCTGATAAATGCTTCAATAATATTGAAAAAG
GAAGAGTATGAGTATTCAACATTTCCGTGTCGCCCTTATTCCCTTTTTTGCGGCATTTTGCCTTCCTGTT
TTTGCTCACCCAGAAACGCTGGTGAAAGTAAAAGATGCTGAAGATCAGTTGGGTGCACGAGTGGGTTACA
TCGAACTGGATCTCAACAGCGGTAAGATCCTTGAGAGTTTTCGCCCCGAAGAACGTTTTCCAATGATGAG
CACTTTTAAAGTTCTGCTATGTGGCGCGGTATTATCCCGTATTGACGCCGGGCAAGAGCAACTCGGTCGC
CGCATACACTATTCTCAGAATGACTTGGTTGAGTACTCACCAGTCACAGAAAAGCATCTTACGGATGGCA
TGACAGTAAGAGAATTATGCAGTGCTGCCATAACCATGAGTGATAACACTGCGGCCAACTTACTTCTGAC
AACGATCGGAGGACCGAAGGAGCTAACCGCTTTTTTGCACAACATGGGGGATCATGTAACTCGCCTTGAT
CGTTGGGAACCGGAGCTGAATGAAGCCATACCAAACGACGAGCGTGACACCACGATGCCTGTAGCAATGG
CAACAACGTTGCGCAAACTATTAACTGGCGAACTACTTACTCTAGCTTCCCGGCAACAATTAATAGACTG
GATGGAGGCGGATAAAGTTGCAGGACCACTTCTGCGCTCGGCCCTTCCGGCTGGCTGGTTTATTGCTGAT
AAATCTGGAGCCGGTGAGCGTGGGTCTCGCGGTATCATTGCAGCACTGGGGCCAGATGGTAAGCCCTCCC
GTATCGTAGTTATCTACACGACGGGGAGTCAGGCAACTATGGATGAACGAAATAGACAGATCGCTGAGAT
AGGTGCCTCACTGATTAAGCATTGGTAACTGTCAGACCAAGTTTACTCATATATACTTTAGATTGATTTA
AAACTTCATTTTTAATTTAAAAGGATCTAGGTGAAGATCCTTTTTGATAATCTCATGACCAAAATCCCTT
AACGTGAGTTTTCGTTCCACTGAGCGTCAGACCCCGTAGAAAAGATCAAAGGATCTTC
Features (pLannotate 1.2.2; 21 found; start..end, strand, type, name):
      1..589     +  rep_origin     ori: high-copy-number ColE1/pMB1/pBR322/pUC origin of replication
    802..1179    +  enhancer       CMV enhancer: human cytomegalovirus immediate early enhancer
   1180..1391    +  promoter       CMV promoter: human cytomegalovirus (CMV) immediate early promoter
   1552..1684    +  intron         chimeric intron: chimera between introns from human β-globin and immunoglobulin heavy chain genes
   1729..1747    +  promoter       T7 promoter: promoter for bacteriophage T7 RNA polymerase
   1757..1831    +  CDS            N (fragment): REGN_LAMBD - Experimental evidence at protein level: Swiss-Prot protein existence level 1. Plays a role as a transcriptional antitermination factor that allows the virus to initiate its lytic phase. Activates expression of the delayed viral early genes by modifying host RNA polymerase (RNAP) into a form that is resistant to termination signals. This antitermination function requires the host NusA protein which serves to stabilize the interaction between antitermination protein N and host RNA polymerase. From Escherichia phage lambda (Bacteriophage lambda).
   1859..1886    +  CDS            3xHA (fragment): three tandem HA epitope tags
   1946..4501    +  CDS            AGO2 (sequence partly withheld): AGO2_HUMAN - Also known as EIF2C2. Experimental evidence at protein level: Swiss-Prot protein existence level 1. Required for RNA-mediated gene silencing (RNAi) by the RNA- induced silencing complex (RISC). The 'minimal RISC' appears to include AGO2 bound to a short guide RNA such as a microRNA (miRNA) or short interfering RNA (siRNA). These guide RNAs direct RISC to complementary mRNAs that are targets for RISC-mediated gene silencing. The precise mechanism of gene silencing depends on the degree of complementarity between the miRNA or siRNA and its target. Binding of RISC to a perfectly comp
   5231..5248    -  promoter       T3 promoter (fragment): promoter for bacteriophage T3 RNA polymerase
   5266..5387    -  polyA_signal   SV40 poly(A) signal: SV40 polyadenylation signal
   5410..5478    -  CDS            large T antigen (fragment): large T antigen from SV40 (simian virus 40)
   5502..5569    +  CDS            lacZα (fragment): LacZα fragment of β-galactosidase; lacZ fragment
   5573..6001    +  rep_origin     f1 ori (sequence partly withheld): f1 bacteriophage origin of replication; arrow indicates direction of (+) strand synthesis
   6029..6080    -  misc_feature   bom (fragment): basis of mobility region from pBR322
   6145..6502    +  promoter       SV40 promoter: SV40 enhancer and early promoter
   6553..7344    +  CDS            neo: KKA2_KLEPN - Also known as kan, nptII. Experimental evidence at protein level: Swiss-Prot protein existence level 1. Resistance to kanamycin, neomycin, paromomycin, ribostamycin, butirosin and gentamicin B. From Klebsiella pneumoniae.
   7411..7459    +  polyA_signal   poly(A) signal: synthetic polyadenylation signal
   7479..7533    -  misc_feature   bom (fragment): basis of mobility region from pBR322
   7635..7670    -  CDS            rop (fragment): Rop protein, which maintains plasmids at low copy number; rop
   7765..7869    +  promoter       AmpR promoter: bla
   7870..8730    +  CDS            AmpR: β-lactamase; bla; confers resistance to ampicillin, carbenicillin, and related antibiotics
