[The description below was written by a language model from this plasmid's Addgene catalogue record and pLannotate feature annotations shown in this document.]
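Description:
pCIneo-NHA-Ago2 is a mammalian expression plasmid built on the pCIneo backbone that produces human Argonaute 2 (AGO2, also known as EIF2C2) carrying an N-terminal "NHA" tag, meaning the bacteriophage lambda N peptide followed by an HA epitope. The sequenced record is 8,900 nt. In bacteria the plasmid replicates from a high-copy ColE1/pUC-type origin and is selected with ampicillin through the β-lactamase gene. An f1 origin is also present, which allows single-stranded DNA production. For mammalian cells, a separate cassette places the neo (nptII) gene under the SV40 enhancer/early promoter with a synthetic polyadenylation signal, permitting G418 selection of stable transfectants.

The expression unit consists of the human CMV immediate-early enhancer and promoter, followed by the chimeric β-globin/immunoglobulin intron that is included in this backbone to improve transcript processing and expression. Next come the N-peptide fragment, the HA sequence (annotated as a fragment of a 3xHA element, consistent with a single epitope), and the AGO2 coding sequence, which was inserted between EcoRI and NotI sites. An SV40 poly(A) signal lies downstream of the insert. T7 and T3 promoters flank the insert and serve as sequencing primer sites.

The lambda N peptide binds the boxB RNA hairpin, so the fusion can be artificially tethered to a reporter mRNA engineered to carry boxB sites, while HA allows detection or immunoprecipitation. The associated publication used this tethering approach to show that recruiting human Ago proteins to an mRNA mimics miRNA-mediated repression of protein synthesis.
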