Addgene plasmid #115361: pCIneo-NHA-Ago2
Purpose: Expression vector to produce NHA-tagged human Ago2 protein
Depositing lab: Witold Filipowicz & Ramesh Pillai. Depositing organization: Friedrich Miescher Institute for Biomedical Research. Publication: Tethering of human Ago proteins to mRNA mimics the miRNA-mediated repression of protein synthesis. Pillai RS, Artus CG, Filipowicz W. RNA. 2004 Oct . 10(10):1518-25. 10.1261/rna.7131604 PubMed 15337849.
Backbone
  Vector backbone: pCIneo
  Backbone manufacturer: Promega
  Backbone size w/o insert (bp): 5472
  Vector type: Mammalian Expression
  Selectable markers: Neomycin (select with G418)
Growth in bacteria
  Bacterial resistance: Ampicillin, 100 μg/mL
  Growth temperature: 37°C
  Growth strain: DH5alpha
  Copy number: High Copy
Gene/Insert
  Gene/Insert name: Argonaute 2 (alt name: AGO2)
  Species: H. sapiens (human)
  Entrez Gene: AGO2 (a.k.a. CASC7, EIF2C2, LESKRES, LINC00980, PPD, Q10)
  Promoter: CMV
  Tag / fusion protein: N peptide and HA (N terminal on insert)
  Cloning method: Restriction Enzyme; 5′ cloning site EcoR1 (not destroyed); 3′ cloning site Not1 (not destroyed)
  Sequencing primers: 5′ T3; 3′ T7
Terms and licenses: Academic/Nonprofit Terms; Industry Terms: Not Available to Industry
Depositor comments: clone number 77. N-peptide = MDAQTRRRERRAEKQAQWKAAN
How to cite: pCIneo-NHA-Ago2 was a gift from Witold Filipowicz & Ramesh Pillai (Addgene plasmid # 115361 ; http://n2t.net/addgene:115361 ; RRID:Addgene_115361)
